>Addgene plasmid #191098 | pAAV2-CAG-3xNLS-mScarlet | addgene full sequence | sequence record 380124 | Addgene NGS Result
CAATACGGGATAATACCGCGCCACATAGCAGAACTTTAAAAGTGCTCATCATTGGAAAACGTTCTTCGGG
GCGAAAACTCTCAAGGATCTTACCGCTGTTGAGATCCAGTTCGATGTAACCCACTCGTGCACCCAACTGA
TCTTCAGCATCTTTTACTTTCACCAGCGTTTCTGGGTGAGCAAAAACAGGAAGGCAAAATGCCGCAAAAA
AGGGAATAAGGGCGACACGGAAATGTTGAATACTCATACTCTTCCTTTTTCAATATTATTGAAGCATTTA
TCAGGGTTATTGTCTCATGAGCGGATACATATTTGAATGTATTTAGAAAAATAAACAAATAGGGGTTCCG
CGCACATTTCCCCGAAAAGTGCCACCTAAATTGTAAGCGTTAATATTTTGTTAAAATTCGCGTTAAATTT
TTGTTAAATCAGCTCATTTTTTAACCAATAGGCCGAAATCGGCAAAATCCCTTATAAATCAAAAGAATAG
ACCGAGATAGGGT
[37 nt withheld, positions 504-540]
AAAGAACGTGGACTCCAACGTCAAAGGGCGAAAAACCGTCTATCAGGGCGATGCCCACTACGTGAACCAT
CACCCT
[91 nt withheld, positions 617-707]
G
[124 nt withheld, positions 709-832]
CCCATTCGCCATTCAGGCTGCGCAACTGTTGGGAAGGGCGATCGGTGCGGGCCTCTTCGCTATTACGCCA
GCTGCGCGCTCGCTCGCTCACTGAGGCCGCCCGGGCAAAGCCCGGGCGTCGGGCGACCTTTGGTCGCCCG
GCCTCAGTGAGCGAGCGAGCGCGCAGAGAGGGAGTGGCCAACTCCATCACTAGGGGTTCCTTGTAGTTAA
TGATTAACCCGCCATGCTACTTATCTACGTAGCCATGCTCTAGGAAGAGTACCATTGACGTCAATAATGA
CGTATGTTCCCATAGTAACGCCAATAGGGACTTTCCATTGACGTCAATGGGTGGAGTATTTACGGTAAAC
TGCCCACTTGGCAGTACATCAAGTGTATCATATGCCAAGTACGCCCCCTATTGACGTCAATGACGGTAAA
TGGCCCGCCTGGCATTATGCCCAGTACATGACCTTATGGGACTTTCCTACTTGGCAGTACATCTACGTAT
TAGTCATCGCTATTACCATGGTCGAGGTGAGCCCCACGTTCTGCTTCACTCTCCCCATCTCCCCCCCCTC
CCCACCCCCAATTTTGTATTTATTTATTTTTTAATTATTTTGTGCAGCGATGGGGGCGGGGGGGGGGGGG
GCGCGCGCCAGGSGGGGSGGGGSGGGGSGAGGGGSGGGGSGGGGSGAGGCGGAGAGGTGCGGCGGCAGCC
AATCAGAGCGGCGCGCTCCGAAAGTTTCCTTTTATGGCGAGGCGGCGGCGGCGGCGGCCCTATAAAAAGC
GAAGCGCGCGGCGGGCGGGAGTCGCTGCGCGCTGCCTTCGCCCCGTGCCCCGCTCCGCCGCCGCCTCGCG
CCGCCCGCCCCGGCTCTGACTGACCGCGTTACTCCCACAGGTGAGCGGGCGGGACGGCCCTTCTCCTCCG
GGCTGTAATTAGCGCTTGGTTTAATGACGGCTTGTTTCTTTTCTGTGGCTGCGTGAAAGCCTTGAGGGGC
TCCGGGAGGGCCCTTTGTGCGGGGGGAGCGGCTCGGGGCTGTCCGCGGGGGGACGGCTGCCTTCGGGGGG
GACGGGGCAGGGCGGGGTTCGGCTTCTGGCGTGTGACCGGCGGCTCTAGAGCCTCTGCTAACCATGTTCA
TGCCTTCTTCTTTTTCCTACAGCTCCTGGGCAACGTGCTGGTTATTGTGCTGTCTCATCATTTTGGCAAA
GAATTGGATCCAAGCTTTCTAGAGCCACCATGGGCAGCGACCCCAAGAAAAAGCGGAAGGTGGACCCCAA
AAAGAAGAGAAAAGTCGATCCGAAAAAGAAACGGAAAGTGGGCAGCCCCGTGGCCACAATGGTGTCTAAA
GGCGAGGCCGTGATCAAAGAATTCATGCGGTTCAAGGTGCACATGGAAGGCAGCATGAACGGCCACGAGT
TCGAGATCGAAGGCGAAGGCGAGGGCAGACCTTATGAGGGAACACAGACCGCCAAGCTGAAAGTGACCAA
AGGCGGCCCTCTGCCTTTCAGCTGGGACATTCTGAGCCCTCAGTTTATGTACGGCAGCCGGGCCTTCACA
AAGCACCCTGCCGATATTCCCGACTACTACAAGCAGAGCTTCCCCGAGGGCTTCAAGTGGGAGAGAGTGA
TGAACTTCGAGGACGGCGGAGCCGTGACCGTGACACAGGATACAAGCCTGGAAGATGGCACCCTGATCTA
CAAAGTGAAGCTGCGGGGCACCAACTTTCCACCTGATGGCCCCGTGATGCAGAAAAAGACCATGGGCTGG
GAAGCCAGCACCGAGAGACTGTATCCTGAGGATGGCGTGCTGAAGGGCGACATCAAGATGGCCCTGAGAC
TGAAGGATGGCGGCAGATACCTGGCCGACTTCAAGACCACCTACAAGGCCAAGAAACCCGTGCAGATGCC
TGGCGCCTACAACGTGGACAGAAAGCTGGACATCACCAGCCACAACGAGGACTACACCGTGGTGGAACAG
TACGAGCGGAGCGAAGGCAGACACTCTACAGGCGGAATGGACGAGCTGTACAAATGAGATATCAAGCTTA
TCGATAATCAACCTCTGGATTACAAAATTTGTGAAAGATTGACTGGTATTCTTAACTATGTTGCTCCTTT
TACGCTATGTGGATACGCTGCTTTAATGCCTTTGTATCATGCTATTGCTTCCCGTATGGCTTTCATTTTC
TCCTCCTTGTATAAATCCTGGTTGCTGTCTCTTTATGAGGAGTTGTGGCCCGTTGTCAGGCAACGTGGCG
TGGTGTGCACTGTGTTTGCTGACGCAACCCCCACTGGTTGGGGCATTGCCACCACCTGTCAGCTCCTTTC
CGGGACTTTCGCTTTCCCCCTCCCTATTGCCACGGCGGAACTCATCGCCGCCTGCCTTGCCCGCTGCTGG
ACAGGGGCTCGGCTGTTGGGCACTGACAATTCCGTGGTGTTGTCGGGGAAATCATCGTCCTTTCCTTGGC
TGCTCGCCTGTGTTGCCACCTGGATTCTGCGCGGGACGTCCTTCTGCTACGTCCCTTCGGCCCTCAATCC
AGCGGACCTTCCTTCCCGCGGCCTGCTGCCGGCTCTGCGGCCTCTTCCGCGTCTTCGCCTTCGCCCTCAG
ACGAGTCGGATCTCCCTTTGGGCCGCCTCCCCGCATCGATACCGTCGACCCGGGCGGCCGCTTCGAGCAG
ACATGATAAGATACATTGATGAGTTTGGACAAACCACAACTAGAATGCAGTGAAAAAAATGCTTTATTTG
TGAAATTTGTGATGCTATTGCTTTATTTGTAACCATTATAAGCTGCAATAAACAAGTTAACAACAACAAT
TGCATTCATTTTATGTTTCAGGTTCAGGGGGAGATGTGGGAGGTTTTTTAAAGCAAGTAAAACCTCTACA
AATGTGGTAAAATCGATAAGGATCTTCCTAGAGCATGGCTACGTAGATAAGTAGCATGGCGGGTTAATCA
TTAACTACAAGGAACCCCTAGTGATGGAGTTGGCCACTCCCTCTCTGCGCGCTCGCTCGCTCACTGAGGC
CGGGCGACCAAAGGTCGCCCGACGCCCGGGCTTTGCCCGGGCGGCCTCAGTGAGCGAGCGAGCGCGCAGC
TGCATTAATGAATCGGCCAACGCGCGGGGAGAGGCGGTTTGCGTATTGGGCGCTCTTCCGCTTCCTCGCT
CACTGACTCGCTGCGCTCGGTCGTTCGGCTGCGGCGAGCGGTATCAGCTCACTCAAAGGCGGTAATACGG
TTATCCACAGAATCAGGGGATAACGCAGGAAAGAACATGTGAGCAAAAGGCCAGCAAAAGGCCAGGAACC
GTAAAAAGGCCGCGTTGCTGGCGTTTTTCCATAGGCTCCGCCCCCCTGACGAGCATCACAAAAATCGACG
CTCAAGTCAGAGGTGGCGAAACCCGACAGGACTATAAAGATACCAGGCGTTTCCCCCTGGAAGCTCCCTC
GTGCGCTCTCCTGTTCCGACCCTGCCGCTTACCGGATACCTGTCCGCCTTTCTCCCTTCGGGAAGCGTGG
CGCTTTCTCATAGCTCACGCTGTAGGTATCTCAGTTCGGTGTAGGTCGTTCGCTCCAAGCTGGGCTGTGT
GCACGAACCCCCCGTTCAGCCCGACCGCTGCGCCTTATCCGGTAACTATCGTCTTGAGTCCAACCCGGTA
AGACACGACTTATCGCCACTGGCAGCAGCCACTGGTAACAGGATTAGCAGAGCGAGGTATGTAGGCGGTG
CTACAGAGTTCTTGAAGTGGTGGCCTAACTACGGCTACACTAGAAGAACAGTATTTGGTATCTGCGCTCT
GCTGAAGCCAGTTACCTTCGGAAAAAGAGTTGGTAGCTCTTGATCCGGCAAACAAACCACCGCTGGTAGC
GGTGGTTTTTTTGTTTGCAAGCAGCAGATTACGCGCAGAAAAAAAGGATCTCAAGAAGATCCTTTGATCT
TTTCTACGGGGTCTGACGCTCAGTGGAACGAAAACTCACGTTAAGGGATTTTGGTCATGAGATTATCAAA
AAGGATCTTCACCTAGATCCTTTTAAATTAAAAATGAAGTTTTAAATCAATCTAAAGTATATATGAGTAA
ACTTGGTCTGACAGTTACCAATGCTTAATCAGTGAGGCACCTATCTCAGCGATCTGTCTATTTCGTTCAT
CCATAGTTGCCTGACTCCCCGTCGTGTAGATAACTACGATACGGGAGGGCTTACCATCTGGCCCCAGTGC
TGCAATGATACCGCGAGACCCACGCTCACCGGCTCCAGATTTATCAGCAATAAACCAGCCAGCCGGAAGG
GCCGAGCGCAGAAGTGGTCCTGCAACTTTATCCGCCTCCATCCAGTCTATTAATTGTTGCCGGGAAGCTA
GAGTAAGTAGTTCGCCAGTTAATAGTTTGCGCAACGTTGTTGCCATTGCTACAGGCATCGTGGTGTCACG
CTCGTCGTTTGGTATGGCTTCATTCAGCTCCGGTTCCCAACGATCAAGGCGAGTTACATGATCCCCCATG
TTGTGCAAAAAAGCGGTTAGCTCCTTCGGTCCTCCGATCGTTGTCAGAAGTAAGTTGGCCGCAGTGTTAT
CACTCATGGTTATGGCAGCACTGCATAATTCTCTTACTGTCATGCCATCCGTAAGATGCTTTTCTGTGAC
TGGTGAGTACTCAACCAAGTCATTCTGAGAATAGTGTATGCGGCGACCGAGTTGCTCTTGCCCGGCGT
Features (pLannotate 1.2.2; 18 found; start..end, strand, type, name):
    248..352     -  promoter       AmpR promoter: bla
    378..832     -  rep_origin     f1 ori (sequence partly withheld): f1 bacteriophage origin of replication; arrow indicates direction of (+) strand synthesis
    837..906     -  CDS            lacZα (fragment): LacZα fragment of β-galactosidase; lacZ fragment
    901..1033    -  repeat_region  AAV2 ITR (fragment): inverted terminal repeat of adeno-associated virus serotype 2 inverted
   1094..1342    +  enhancer       CMV enhancer (fragment): human cytomegalovirus immediate early enhancer
   1344..1619    +  promoter       chicken β-actin promoter: No description available
   1620..1755    +  intron         hybrid intron (fragment): hybrid between chicken β-actin (CBA) and minute virus of mice (MMV) introns (Gray et al., 2011)
   1844..1974    +  intron         chimeric intron (fragment): chimera between introns from chicken β-actin and rabbit β-globin
   1972..2034    +  CDS            HBB (fragment): HBB_LEPEU - Experimental evidence at protein level: Swiss-Prot protein existence level 1. Involved in oxygen transport from the lung to the various peripheral tissues. From Lepus europaeus (European hare).
   2151..2846    +  CDS            mScarlet: mScarlet is a basic (constitutively fluorescent) red fluorescent protein published in 2016, derived from synthetic construct. It has moderate acid sensitivity.
   2850..2868    +  misc_feature   MCS (fragment): pBluescript multiple cloning site
   2868..3456    +  misc_feature   WPRE: woodchuck hepatitis virus posttranscriptional regulatory element
   3499..3620    -  polyA_signal   SV40 poly(A) signal: SV40 polyadenylation signal
   3643..3711    -  CDS            large T antigen (fragment): large T antigen from SV40 (simian virus 40)
   3782..3915    +  repeat_region  AAV2 ITR: inverted terminal repeat of adeno-associated virus serotype 2 inverted
   3909..3965    -  CDS            lacI (fragment): lac repressor; lacI; The lac repressor binds to the lac operator to inhibit transcription in E. coli. This inhibition can be relieved by adding lactose or isopropyl-β-D-thiogalactopyranoside (IPTG).
   4148..4736    -  rep_origin     ori: high-copy-number ColE1/pMB1/pBR322/pUC origin of replication
   4907..247     -  CDS            AmpR (across the origin): β-lactamase; bla; confers resistance to ampicillin, carbenicillin, and related antibiotics
