[The description below was written by a language model from this plasmid's Addgene catalogue record and pLannotate feature annotations shown in this document.]
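Description:
pAAV2-CAG-3xNLS-mScarlet is a 5,520 bp AAV2 transfer plasmid built on the pAAV2-CAG backbone for mammalian expression of a nuclear-targeted red fluorescent protein. It is maintained in E. coli through a high-copy ColE1/pUC-type origin and selected with ampicillin via the β-lactamase gene and its own promoter; an f1 phage origin is also present. Short lacZα and lacI fragments flanking the ITRs appear to be backbone remnants with no function in the construct.

The expression cassette lies between two AAV2 inverted terminal repeats, which are the cis elements needed for replication and packaging of the intervening DNA into recombinant AAV particles when rep, cap and helper functions are supplied in trans. Transcription is driven by the CAG composite promoter, annotated here as a CMV enhancer fragment, the chicken β-actin promoter and chimeric β-actin/rabbit β-globin intron sequences, which gives strong, broadly active expression. The 798 bp synthetic, human codon-optimised insert, cloned between BamHI and EcoRV, encodes three tandem SV40 nuclear localization signals fused to the N-terminus of monomeric mScarlet. The feature table annotates only the mScarlet coding region, with the NLS repeats presumably occupying the unannotated stretch just upstream. A WPRE downstream of the reading frame enhances transcript stability and expression, and an SV40 polyadenylation signal follows it.

According to the record, the construct is intended to label eukaryotic cell nuclei brightly in red. The compact nuclear signal suits tissue clearing and other fluorescence microscopy methods, and the associated work concerns brain-wide mapping of supraspinal neurons.
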