Addgene plasmid #191098: pAAV2-CAG-3xNLS-mScarlet
Purpose: To express a bright monomeric red FP to label eucaryotic cell nuclei. To be used in tissue clearing methods and other fluorescent microscopy methods
Depositing lab: Murray Blackmore & Pantelis Tsoulfas. Depositing organization: University of Miami. Publication: Brain-wide analysis of the supraspinal connectome reveals anatomical correlates to functional recovery after spinal injury. Wang Z, Romanski A, Mehra V, Wang Y, Brannigan M, Campbell BC, Petsko GA, Tsoulfas P, Blackmore MG. Elife. 2022 Jul 15;11. pii: 76254. doi: 10.7554/eLife.76254. PubMed 35838234.
Backbone
  Vector backbone: pAAV2-CAG
  Backbone manufacturer: Boyden Laboratory
  Backbone size w/o insert (bp): 4722
  Total vector size (bp): 5520
  Vector type: Mammalian Expression, AAV, Synthetic Biology
Growth in bacteria
  Bacterial resistance: Ampicillin, 100 μg/mL
  Growth temperature: 37°C
  Growth strain: NEB Stable
  Copy number: High Copy
Gene/Insert
  Gene/Insert name: 3xNLS-mScarlet
  Species: Synthetic
  Insert size (bp): 798
  Mutation: Optimized to human codon usage
  Promoter: CMV enhancer and CAG
  Tag / fusion protein: Three repeats of the nuclear localizzation sequences from SV40 fused to mScarlet. FPbase ID: FVS3D (N terminal on insert) (N terminal on insert)
  Cloning method: Restriction Enzyme; 5′ cloning site BamHI (not destroyed); 3′ cloning site EcoRV (not destroyed)
  Sequencing primers: 5′ pCAGG-5; 3′ WPRE-R
Terms and licenses: Academic/Nonprofit Terms; Industry Terms: Not Available to Industry
How to cite: pAAV2-CAG-3xNLS-mScarlet was a gift from Murray Blackmore & Pantelis Tsoulfas (Addgene plasmid # 191098 ; http://n2t.net/addgene:191098 ; RRID:Addgene_191098)
